Addgene plasmid #239826: pCSCG-TM(DPP4)-Fc-hST6Gal1 WT
Purpose: Displays Fc-fusion hST6Gal1 WT on mammalian cell surface via transmembrane domain of DPP4
Depositing lab: Sriram Neelamegham. Depositing organization: University at Buffalo (SUNY Buffalo). Publication: Mammalian Cell Surface Display for High-Throughput Protein Engineering of Glycosyltransferases. Hombu R, Neelamegham S. Small. 2025 May 26:e2502318. doi: 10.1002/smll.202502318. PubMed 40417887.
Backbone
  Vector backbone: pCSCG
  Backbone size w/o insert (bp): 7772
  Total vector size (bp): 9518
  Vector type: Mammalian Expression, Lentiviral
Growth in bacteria
  Bacterial resistance: Ampicillin, 100 μg/mL
  Growth temperature: 37°C
  Growth strain: NEB Stable
  Copy number: High Copy
Gene/Insert
  Gene/Insert name: TM(DPP4)-Fc-hST6Gal1 WT
  Species: H. sapiens (human)
  Insert size (bp): 1740
  Mutation: amino acids 1-89 of hST6Gal1 were deleted
  Promoter: CMV promoter
  Tag / fusion protein: human IgG1 Fc region (N terminal on insert)
  Cloning method: Gibson Cloning
  Sequencing primers: 5′ CGCAAATGGGCGGTAGGCGTG; 3′ CAGCATTGGTAGCTGCTGTA
Resource information
  A portion of this plasmid was derived from a plasmid made by: Sriram Neelamegham (Addgene #239822)
Terms and licenses: Academic/Nonprofit Terms; Industry Terms: Not Available to Industry
Depositor comments: Insert size includes N-terminal TM and Fc portion. TM(DPP4)-Fc-hST6Gal1 WT shows enzymatic activity for acceptor substrates on mammalian cell surface. Please visit https://doi.org/10.21203/rs.3.rs-5004188/v1 for the preprint.
How to cite: pCSCG-TM(DPP4)-Fc-hST6Gal1 WT was a gift from Sriram Neelamegham (Addgene plasmid # 239826 ; http://n2t.net/addgene:239826 ; RRID:Addgene_239826)
