[The description below was written by a language model from this plasmid's Addgene catalogue record and pLannotate feature annotations shown in this document.]
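Description:
pCSCG-TM(DPP4)-Fc-hST6Gal1 WT is an HIV-1-based lentiviral transfer plasmid that also serves as a mammalian expression vector, built on the pCSCG backbone (about 9.5 kb in total). It is propagated in E. coli through a high-copy ColE1/pUC-type origin with ampicillin selection (AmpR), and it also carries an f1 origin. A CMV enhancer/promoter placed upstream of a truncated 5' LTR drives transcription of the viral genome. This is followed by the Ψ packaging signal with a partial gag sequence and the Rev response element, and the genome ends in a second truncated LTR (annotated as a 5' LTR but sitting at the 3' position) followed by a bGH polyadenylation signal. Outside the LTR-flanked region, an SV40/EM7 promoter pair drives a bleomycin/Zeocin resistance gene with an SV40 poly(A) signal. No central polypurine tract or WPRE is annotated.

The payload, inserted by Gibson assembly, is expressed from an internal CMV enhancer/promoter. It encodes a three-part human fusion protein: an N-terminal fragment of DPP4 (CD26) supplying the transmembrane domain, the IgG1 Fc region, and the sialyltransferase ST6Gal1 lacking its first 89 amino acids. ST6Gal1 transfers sialic acid from CMP-sialic acid to galactose-containing acceptors. The deleted region is replaced here by the DPP4 anchor, so the Fc-enzyme fusion is displayed on the mammalian cell surface, where the depositor reports it is active on acceptor substrates. A partial TEV site match is annotated just after the coding region. The construct is the wild-type enzyme in a mammalian cell surface display system for high-throughput engineering of glycosyltransferases.
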