Features (pLannotate 1.2.2; 31 found; start..end, strand, type, name):
     28..80      -  misc_feature   bom (fragment): basis of mobility region from pBR322
    235..614     +  enhancer       CMV enhancer: human cytomegalovirus immediate early enhancer
    615..814     +  promoter       CMV promoter: human cytomegalovirus (CMV) immediate early promoter
    832..1012    +  LTR            5' LTR (truncated): truncated 5' long terminal repeat (LTR) from HIV-1
   1059..1184    +  misc_feature   HIV-1 Ψ: packaging signal of human immunodeficiency virus type 1
   1168..1531    +  CDS            HIV-1 gag (fragment): gag protein from human immunodeficiency virus 1; gag
   1677..1910    +  misc_feature   RRE: The Rev response element (RRE) of HIV-1 allows for Rev-dependent mRNA export from the nucleus to the cytoplasm.
   2287..2388    +  CDS            Rev (fragment): human immunodeficiency virus 1 (HIV-1) Rev protein; rev; enhances nuclear export of unspliced and incompletely spliced viral mRNAs
   2463..2766    +  enhancer       CMV enhancer: human cytomegalovirus immediate early enhancer
   2767..2970    +  promoter       CMV promoter: human cytomegalovirus (CMV) immediate early promoter
   3008..3103    +  CDS            DPP4 (fragment): DPP4_HUMAN - Also known as ADCP2, CD26. Experimental evidence at protein level: Swiss-Prot protein existence level 1. (Microbial infection) Acts as a receptor for human coronavirus MERS-CoV-2. From Homo sapiens (Human).
   3098..3757    +  CDS            IGHG1 (fragment): IGHG1_HUMAN - Experimental evidence at protein level: Swiss-Prot protein existence level 1. Constant region of immunoglobulin heavy chains. Immunoglobulins, also known as antibodies, are membrane-bound or secreted glycoproteins produced by B lymphocytes. In the recognition phase of humoral immunity, the membrane-bound immunoglobulins serve as receptors which, upon binding of a specific antigen, trigger the clonal expansion and differentiation of B lymphocytes into immunoglobulins- secreting plasma cells. Secreted immunoglobulins mediate the effector phase of humoral immunity, which results in
   3803..4753    +  CDS            ST6GAL1 (fragment): SIAT1_HUMAN - Also known as SIAT1. Experimental evidence at protein level: Swiss-Prot protein existence level 1. Transfers sialic acid from CMP-sialic acid to galactose- containing acceptor substrates. From Homo sapiens (Human).
   4768..4786    +  CDS            TEV site (fragment): tobacco etch virus (TEV) protease recognition and cleavage site
   4803..5312    +  CDS            nef (fragment): NEF_HV1LA - Experimental evidence at protein level: Swiss-Prot protein existence level 1. Extracellular Nef protein targets CD4(+) T-lymphocytes for apoptosis by interacting with CXCR4 surface receptors. From Human immunodeficiency virus type 1 group M subtype B (isolate Lai) (HIV-1).
   5319..5499    +  LTR            5' LTR (truncated): truncated 5' long terminal repeat (LTR) from HIV-1
   5531..5755    +  polyA_signal   bGH poly(A) signal: bovine growth hormone polyadenylation signal
   5759..5780    +  promoter       SV40 promoter (fragment): SV40 enhancer and early promoter
   5801..6229    +  rep_origin     f1 ori (sequence partly withheld): f1 bacteriophage origin of replication; arrow indicates direction of (+) strand synthesis
   6243..6572    +  promoter       SV40 promoter: SV40 enhancer and early promoter
   6620..6667    +  promoter       EM7 promoter: synthetic bacterial promoter&nbsp
   6686..7060    +  CDS            BleoR: antibiotic-binding protein; Sh ble from Streptoalloteichus hindustanus; confers resistance to bleomycin, phleomycin, and Zeocin™
   7070..7195    +  CDS            ble (fragment): BLE_KLEPN - Experimental evidence at protein level: Swiss-Prot protein existence level 1. Binding protein with a strong affinity to the bleomycin family of antibiotics. Binds to CL990; an antimitotic-antibiotic compound. From Klebsiella pneumoniae.
   7190..7311    +  polyA_signal   SV40 poly(A) signal: SV40 polyadenylation signal
   7384..7400    -  protein_bind   lac operator: The lac repressor binds to the lac operator to inhibit transcription in E. coli. This inhibition can be relieved by adding lactose or isopropyl-β-D-thiogalactopyranoside (IPTG). lac repressor encoded by lacI
   7408..7438    -  promoter       lac promoter: promoter for the E. coli lac operon
   7453..7474    -  protein_bind   CAP binding site: CAP binding activates transcription in the presence of cAMP. E. coli catabolite activator protein
   7487..7579    -  CDS            lacI (fragment): lac repressor; lacI; The lac repressor binds to the lac operator to inhibit transcription in E. coli. This inhibition can be relieved by adding lactose or isopropyl-β-D-thiogalactopyranoside (IPTG).
   7762..8350    -  rep_origin     ori: high-copy-number ColE1/pMB1/pBR322/pUC origin of replication
   8521..9381    -  CDS            AmpR: β-lactamase; bla; confers resistance to ampicillin, carbenicillin, and related antibiotics
   9382..9486    -  promoter       AmpR promoter: bla
>Addgene plasmid #239826 | pCSCG-TM(DPP4)-Fc-hST6Gal1 WT | addgene full sequence | sequence record 483022 | Addgene NGS Result
GACGGATCGGGAGATCTCCCGATCCCCTATGGTGCACTCTCAGTACAATCTGCTCTGATGCCGCATAGTT
AAGCCAGTATCTGCTCCCTGCTTGTGTGTTGGAGGTCGCTGAGTAGTGCGCGAGCAAAATTTAAGCTACA
ACAAGGCAAGGCTTGACCGACAATTGCATGAAGAATCTGCTTAGGGTTAGGCGTTTTGCGCTGCTTCGCG
ATGTACGGGCCAGATATACGCGTTGACATTGATTATTGACTAGTTATTAATAGTAATCAATTACGGGGTC
ATTAGTTCATAGCCCATATATGGAGTTCCGCGTTACATAACTTACGGTAAATGGCCCGCCTGGCTGACCG
CCCAACGACCCCCGCCCATTGACGTCAATAATGACGTATGTTCCCATAGTAACGCCAATAGGGACTTTCC
ATTGACGTCAATGGGTGGAGTATTTACGGTAAACTGCCCACTTGGCAGTACATCAAGTGTATCATATGCC
AAGTACGCCCCCTATTGACGTCAATGACGGTAAATGGCCCGCCTGGCATTATGCCCAGTACATGACCTTA
TGGGACTTTCCTACTTGGCAGTACATCTACGTATTAGTCATCGCTATTACCATGGTGATGCGGTTTTGGC
AGTACATCAATGGGCGTGGATAGCGGTTTGACTCACGGGGATTTCCAAGTCTCCACCCCATTGACGTCAA
TGGGAGTTTGTTTTGGCACCAAAATCAACGGGACTTTCCAAAATGTCGTAACAACTCCGCCCCATTGACG
CAAATGGGCGGTAGGCGTGTACGGTGGGAGGTCTATATAAGCAGCGCGTTTTGCCTGTACTGGGTCTCTC
TGGTTAGACCAGATCTGAGCCTGGGAGCTCTCTGGCTAACTAGGGAACCCACTGCTTAAGCCTCAATAAA
GCTTGCCTTGAGTGCTTCAAGTAGTGTGTGCCCGTCTGTTGTGTGACTCTGGTAACTAGAGATCCCTCAG
ACCCTTTTAGTCAGTGTGGAAAATCTCTAGCAGTGGCGCCCGAACAGGGACTTGAAAGCGAAAGGGAAAC
CAGAGGAGCTCTCTCGACGCAGGACTCGGCTTGCTGAAGCGCGCACGGCAAGAGGCGAGGGGCGGCGACT
GGTGAGTACGCCAAAAATTTTGACTAGCGGAGGCTAGAAGGAGAGAGATGGGTGCGAGAGCGTCAGTATT
AAGCGGGGGAGAATTAGATCGCGATGGGAAAAAATTCGGTTAAGGCCAGGGGGAAAGAAAAAATATAAAT
TAAAACATATAGTATGGGCAAGCAGGGAGCTAGAACGATTCGCAGTTAATCCTGGCCTGTTAGAAACATC
AGAAGGCTGTAGACAAATACTGGGACAGCTACAACCATCCCTTCAGACAGGATCAGAAGAACTTAGATCA
TTATATAATACAGTAGCAACCCTCTATTGTGTGCATCAAAGGATAGAGATAAAAGACACCAAGGAAGCTT
TAGACAAGATAGAGGAAGAGCAAAACAAAAGTAAGACCACCGCACAGCAAGCGGCCGCTGATCTTCAGAC
CTGGAGGAGGAGATATGAGGGACAATTGGAGAAGTGAATTATATAAATATAAAGTAGTAAAAATTGAACC
ATTAGGAGTAGCACCCACCAAGGCAAAGAGAAGAGTGGTGCAGAGAGAAAAAAGAGCAGTGGGAATAGGA
GCTTTGTTCCTTGGGTTCTTGGGAGCAGCAGGAAGCACTATGGGCGCAGCGTCAATGACGCTGACGGTAC
AGGCCAGACAATTATTGTCTGGTATAGTGCAGCAGCAGAACAATTTGCTGAGGGCTATTGAGGCGCAACA
GCATCTGTTGCAACTCACAGTCTGGGGCATCAAGCAGCTCCAGGCAAGAATCCTGGCTGTGGAAAGATAC
CTAAAGGATCAACAGCTCCTGGGGATTTGGGGTTGCTCTGGAAAACTCATTTGCACCACTGCTGTGCCTT
GGAATGCTAGTTGGAGTAATAAATCTCTGGAACAGATTTGGAATCACACGACCTGGATGGAGTGGGACAG
AGAAATTAACAATTACACAAGCTTAATACACTCCTTAATTGAAGAATCGCAAAACCAGCAAGAAAAGAAT
GAACAAGAATTATTGGAATTAGATAAATGGGCAAGTTTGTGGAATTGGTTTAACATAACAAATTGGCTGT
GGTATATAAAATTATTCATAATGATAGTAGGAGGCTTGGTAGGTTTAAGAATAGTTTTTGCTGTACTTTC
TATAGTGAATAGAGTTAGGCAGGGATATTCACCATTATCGTTTCAGACCCACCTCCCAACCCCGAGGGGA
CCCGACAGGCCCGAAGGAATAGAAGAAGAAGGTGGAGAGAGAGACAGAGACAGATCCATTCGATTAGTGA
ACGGATCCCCCGGGCTGCAGGAATTCGATTAATAGTAATCAATTACGGGGTCATTAGTTCATAGCCCATA
TATGGAGTTCCGCGTTACATAACTTACGGTAAATGGCCCGCCTGGCTGACCGCCCAACGACCCCCGCCCA
TTGACGTCAATAATGACGTATGTTCCCATAGTAACGCCAATAGGGACTTTCCATTGACGTCAATGGGTGG
AGTATTTACGGTAAACTGCCCACTTGGCAGTACATCAAGTGTATCATATGCCAAGTACGCCCCCTATTGA
CGTCAATGACGGTAAATGGCCCGCCTGGCATTATGCCCAGTACATGACCTTATGGGACTTTCCTACTTGG
CAGTACATCTACGTATTAGTCATCGCTATTACCATGGTGATGCGGTTTTGGCAGTACATCAATGGGCGTG
GATAGCGGTTTGACTCACGGGGATTTCCAAGTCTCCACCCCATTGACGTCAATGGGAGTTTGTTTTGGCA
CCAAAATCAACGGGACTTTCCAAAATGTCGTAACAACTCCGCCCCATTGACGCAAATGGGCGGTAGGCGT
GTACGGTGGGAGGTCTATATAAGCAGAGCTGGTTTAGTGAACCGTCAGATCCGCTAGCGCCGCCACCATG
AAGACACCGTGGAAGACCGGTGTTCTTCTGGGACTGCTGGGTGCTGCTGCGCTTGTCACCATCATCACCG
TGCCCGTGGTTCTGCTGTCTAGAACATGCCCACCGTGCCCAGCACCTGAACTCGCGGGGGCACCGTCAGT
CTTCCTCTTCCCCCCAAAACCCAAGGACACCCTCATGATCTCCCGGACCCCTGAGGTCACATGCGTGGTG
GTGGACGTGAGCCACGAAGACCCTGAGGTCAAGTTCAACTGGTACGTGGACGGCGTGGAGGTGCATAATG
CCAAGACAAAGCCGCGGGAGGAGCAGTACAACAGCACGTACCGTGTGGTCAGCGTCCTCACCGTCCTGCA
CCAGGACTGGCTGAATGGCAAGGAGTACAAGTGCAAGGTCTCCAACAAAGCCCTCCCAGCCCCCATCGAG
AAAACCATCTCCAAAGCCAAAGGGCAGCCCCGAGAACCACAGGTGTACACCCTGCCCCCATCCCGGGATG
AGCTGACCAAGAACCAGGTCAGCCTGACCTGCCTGGTCAAAGGCTTCTATCCCAGCGACATCGCCGTGGA
GTGGGAGAGCAATGGGCAGCCGGAGAACAACTACAAGACCACGCCTCCCGTGCTGGACTCCGACGGCTCC
TTCTTCCTCTACAGCAAGCTCACCGTGGACAAGAGCAGGTGGCAGCAGGGGAACGTCTTCTCATGCTCCG
TGATGCATGAGGCTCTGCACAACCACTACACGCAGAAGAGCCTCTCCCTGTCTCCGGGTAAAGGTAGCGG
CTCTGGTAGCGGTTCCGGCTCTGAGGCCTCCTTCCAGGTGTGGAACAAGGACAGCTCTTCCAAAAACCTT
ATCCCTAGGCTGCAAAAGATCTGGAAGAATTACCTAAGCATGAACAAGTACAAAGTGTCCTACAAGGGGC
CAGGACCAGGCATCAAGTTCAGTGCAGAGGCCCTGCGCTGCCACCTCCGGGACCATGTGAATGTATCCAT
GGTAGAGGTCACAGATTTTCCCTTCAATACCTCTGAATGGGAGGGTTATCTGCCCAAGGAGAGCATTAGG
ACCAAGGCTGGGCCTTGGGGCAGGTGTGCTGTTGTGTCGTCAGCGGGATCTCTGAAGTCCTCCCAACTAG
GCAGAGAAATCGATGATCATGACGCAGTCCTGAGGTTTAATGGGGCACCCACAGCCAACTTCCAACAAGA
TGTGGGCACAAAAACTACCATTCGCCTGATGAACTCTCAGTTGGTTACCACAGAGAAGCGCTTCCTCAAA
GACAGTTTGTACAATGAAGGAATCCTAATTGTATGGGACCCATCTGTATACCACTCAGATATCCCAAAGT
GGTACCAGAATCCGGATTATAATTTCTTTAATAACTACAAGACTTATCGTAAGCTGCACCCCAATCAGCC
CTTTTACATCCTCAAGCCCCAGATGCCTTGGGAGCTATGGGACATTCTTCAAGAAATCTCCCCAGAAGAG
ATTCAGCCAAACCCCCCATCCTCTGGGATGCTTGGTATCATCATCATGATGACGCTGTGTGACCAGGTGG
ATATTTATGAGTTCCTCCCATCCAAGCGCAAGACTGACGTGTGCTACTACTACCAGAAGTTCTTCGATAG
TGCCTGCACGATGGGTGCCTACCACCCGCTGCTCTATGAGAAGAATTTGGTGAAGCATCTCAACCAGGGC
ACAGATGAGGACATCTACCTGCTTGGAAAAGCCACACTGCCTGGCTTCCGGACCATTCACTGCTGACCTG
CAGGTTCGAAAACCTGTACTTCCAGGGCCATCACCATCACCATCACTGACTCGAGACCTAGAAAAACATG
GAGCAATCACAAGTAGCAATACAGCAGCTACCAATGCTGATTGTGCCTGGCTAGAAGCACAAGAGGAGGA
GGAGGTGGGTTTTCCAGTCACACCTCAGGTACCTTTAAGACCAATGACTTACAAGGCAGCTGTAGATCTT
AGCCACTTTTTAAAAGAAAAGGGGGGACTGGAAGGGCTAATTCACTCCCAACGAAGACAAGATATCCTTG
ATCTGTGGATCTACCACACACAAGGCTACTTCCCTGATTGGCAGAACTACACACCAGGGCCAGGGATCAG
ATATCCACTGACCTTTGGATGGTGCTACAAGCTAGTACCAGTTGAGCAAGAGAAGGTAGAAGAAGCCAAT
GAAGGAGAGAACACCCGCTTGTTACACCCTGTGAGCCTGCATGGGATGGATGACCCGGAGAGAGAAGTAT
TAGAGTGGAGGTTTGACAGCCGCCTAGCATTTCATCACATGGCCCGAGAGCTGCATCCGGACTGTACTGG
GTCTCTCTGGTTAGACCAGATCTGAGCCTGGGAGCTCTCTGGCTAACTAGGGAACCCACTGCTTAAGCCT
CAATAAAGCTTGCCTTGAGTGCTTCAAGTAGTGTGTGCCCGTCTGTTGTGTGACTCTGGTAACTAGAGAT
CCCTCAGACCCTTTTAGTCAGTGTGGAAAATCTCTAGCAGGGCCCGTTTAAACCCGCTGATCAGCCTCGA
CTGTGCCTTCTAGTTGCCAGCCATCTGTTGTTTGCCCCTCCCCCGTGCCTTCCTTGACCCTGGAAGGTGC
CACTCCCACTGTCCTTTCCTAATAAAATGAGGAAATTGCATCGCATTGTCTGAGTAGGTGTCATTCTATT
CTGGGGGGTGGGGTGGGGCAGGACAGCAAGGGGGAGGATTGGGAAGACAATAGCAGGCATGCTGGGGATG
CGGTGGGCTCTATGGCTTCTGAGGCGGAAAGAACCAGCTGGGGCTCTAGGGGGTATCCCC
[124 nt withheld, positions 5801-5924]
C
[91 nt withheld, positions 5926-6016]
A
[49 nt withheld, positions 6018-6066]
CCTTTGACGTTGGAGTCCACGTTCTTT
[37 nt withheld, positions 6094-6130]
ACCCTATCTCGGTCTATTCTTTTGATTTATAAGGGATTTTGCCGATTTCGGCCTATTGGTTAAAAAATGA
GCTGATTTAACAAAAATTTAACGCGAATTAATTCTGTGGAATGTGTGTCAGTTAGGGTGTGGAAAGTCCC
CAGGCTCCCCAGCAGGCAGAAGTATGCAAAGCATGCATCTCAATTAGTCAGCAACCAGGTGTGGAAAGTC
CCCAGGCTCCCCAGCAGGCAGAAGTATGCAAAGCATGCATCTCAATTAGTCAGCAACCATAGTCCCGCCC
CTAACTCCGCCCATCCCGCCCCTAACTCCGCCCAGTTCCGCCCATTCTCCGCCCCATGGCTGACTAATTT
TTTTTATTTATGCAGAGGCCGAGGCCGCCTCTGCCTCTGAGCTATTCCAGAAGTAGTGAGGAGGCTTTTT
TGGAGGCCTAGGCTTTTGCAAAAAGCTCCCGGGAGCTTGTATATCCATTTTCGGATCTGATCAGCACGTG
TTGACAATTAATCATCGGCATAGTATATCGGCATAGTATAATACGACAAGGTGAGGAACTAAACCATGGC
CAAGTTGACCAGTGCCGTTCCGGTGCTCACCGCGCGCGACGTCGCCGGAGCGGTCGAGTTCTGGACCGAC
CGGCTCGGGTTCTCCCGGGACTTCGTGGAGGACGACTTCGCCGGTGTGGTCCGGGACGACGTGACCCTGT
TCATCAGCGCGGTCCAGGACCAGGTGGTGCCGGACAACACCCTGGCCTGGGTGTGGGTGCGCGGCCTGGA
CGAGCTGTACGCCGAGTGGTCGGAGGTCGTGTCCACGAACTTCCGGGACGCCTCCGGGCCGGCCATGACC
GAGATCGGCGAGCAGCCGTGGGGGCGGGAGTTCGCCCTGCGCGACCCGGCCGGCAACTGCGTGCACTTCG
TGGCCGAGGAGCAGGACTGACACGTGCTACGAGATTTCGATTCCACCGCCGCCTTCTATGAAAGGTTGGG
CTTCGGAATCGTTTTCCGGGACGCCGGCTGGATGATCCTCCAGCGCGGGGATCTCATGCTGGAGTTCTTC
GCCCACCCCAACTTGTTTATTGCAGCTTATAATGGTTACAAATAAAGCAATAGCATCACAAATTTCACAA
ATAAAGCATTTTTTTCACTGCATTCTAGTTGTGGTTTGTCCAAACTCATCAATGTATCTTATCATGTCTG
TATACCGTCGACCTCTAGCTAGAGCTTGGCGTAATCATGGTCATAGCTGTTTCCTGTGTGAAATTGTTAT
CCGCTCACAATTCCACACAACATACGAGCCGGAAGCATAAAGTGTAAAGCCTGGGGTGCCTAATGAGTGA
GCTAACTCACATTAATTGCGTTGCGCTCACTGCCCGCTTTCCAGTCGGGAAACCTGTCGTGCCAGCTGCA
TTAATGAATCGGCCAACGCGCGGGGAGAGGCGGTTTGCGTATTGGGCGCTCTTCCGCTTCCTCGCTCACT
GACTCGCTGCGCTCGGTCGTTCGGCTGCGGCGAGCGGTATCAGCTCACTCAAAGGCGGTAATACGGTTAT
CCACAGAATCAGGGGATAACGCAGGAAAGAACATGTGAGCAAAAGGCCAGCAAAAGGCCAGGAACCGTAA
AAAGGCCGCGTTGCTGGCGTTTTTCCATAGGCTCCGCCCCCCTGACGAGCATCACAAAAATCGACGCTCA
AGTCAGAGGTGGCGAAACCCGACAGGACTATAAAGATACCAGGCGTTTCCCCCTGGAAGCTCCCTCGTGC
GCTCTCCTGTTCCGACCCTGCCGCTTACCGGATACCTGTCCGCCTTTCTCCCTTCGGGAAGCGTGGCGCT
TTCTCATAGCTCACGCTGTAGGTATCTCAGTTCGGTGTAGGTCGTTCGCTCCAAGCTGGGCTGTGTGCAC
GAACCCCCCGTTCAGCCCGACCGCTGCGCCTTATCCGGTAACTATCGTCTTGAGTCCAACCCGGTAAGAC
ACGACTTATCGCCACTGGCAGCAGCCACTGGTAACAGGATTAGCAGAGCGAGGTATGTAGGCGGTGCTAC
AGAGTTCTTGAAGTGGTGGCCTAACTACGGCTACACTAGAAGAACAGTATTTGGTATCTGCGCTCTGCTG
AAGCCAGTTACCTTCGGAAAAAGAGTTGGTAGCTCTTGATCCGGCAAACAAACCACCGCTGGTAGCGGTG
GTTTTTTTGTTTGCAAGCAGCAGATTACGCGCAGAAAAAAAGGATCTCAAGAAGATCCTTTGATCTTTTC
TACGGGGTCTGACGCTCAGTGGAACGAAAACTCACGTTAAGGGATTTTGGTCATGAGATTATCAAAAAGG
ATCTTCACCTAGATCCTTTTAAATTAAAAATGAAGTTTTAAATCAATCTAAAGTATATATGAGTAAACTT
GGTCTGACAGTTACCAATGCTTAATCAGTGAGGCACCTATCTCAGCGATCTGTCTATTTCGTTCATCCAT
AGTTGCCTGACTCCCCGTCGTGTAGATAACTACGATACGGGAGGGCTTACCATCTGGCCCCAGTGCTGCA
ATGATACCGCGAGACCCACGCTCACCGGCTCCAGATTTATCAGCAATAAACCAGCCAGCCGGAAGGGCCG
AGCGCAGAAGTGGTCCTGCAACTTTATCCGCCTCCATCCAGTCTATTAATTGTTGCCGGGAAGCTAGAGT
AAGTAGTTCGCCAGTTAATAGTTTGCGCAACGTTGTTGCCATTGCTACAGGCATCGTGGTGTCACGCTCG
TCGTTTGGTATGGCTTCATTCAGCTCCGGTTCCCAACGATCAAGGCGAGTTACATGATCCCCCATGTTGT
GCAAAAAAGCGGTTAGCTCCTTCGGTCCTCCGATCGTTGTCAGAAGTAAGTTGGCCGCAGTGTTATCACT
CATGGTTATGGCAGCACTGCATAATTCTCTTACTGTCATGCCATCCGTAAGATGCTTTTCTGTGACTGGT
GAGTACTCAACCAAGTCATTCTGAGAATAGTGTATGCGGCGACCGAGTTGCTCTTGCCCGGCGTCAATAC
GGGATAATACCGCGCCACATAGCAGAACTTTAAAAGTGCTCATCATTGGAAAACGTTCTTCGGGGCGAAA
ACTCTCAAGGATCTTACCGCTGTTGAGATCCAGTTCGATGTAACCCACTCGTGCACCCAACTGATCTTCA
GCATCTTTTACTTTCACCAGCGTTTCTGGGTGAGCAAAAACAGGAAGGCAAAATGCCGCAAAAAAGGGAA
TAAGGGCGACACGGAAATGTTGAATACTCATACTCTTCCTTTTTCAATATTATTGAAGCATTTATCAGGG
TTATTGTCTCATGAGCGGATACATATTTGAATGTATTTAGAAAAATAAACAAATAGGGGTTCCGCGCACA
TTTCCCCGAAAAGTGCCACCTGACGTC
